>Addgene plasmid #168248 | Tol2-LyzC-RacFRET-U6ac-rac2 guides | addgene full sequence | sequence record 356933 | Addgene NGS Result
CCACCTAAATTGTAAGCGTTAATATTTTGTTAAAATTCGCGTTAAATTTTTGTTAAATCAGCTCATTTTT
TAACCAATAGGCCGAAATCGGCAAAATCCCTTATAAATCAAAAGAATAGACCGAGATAGGGT
[37 nt withheld, positions 133-169]
AAAGAACGTGGACTCCAACGTCAAAGG
[32 nt withheld, positions 197-228]
GCTGGCTAAGAACTCATCAGCCTCCCCGGTCCATCTACCCACGTACCAATGCACCAATTGGCCACAATGA
CGGCTACTACATGGTGCCATTCCTTCCTCTTTATAGGAATGGAGACTACCTCCTGTCCAACAATGCTCTT
GGATACGAGTACGCCTACCTGTTGGACCCAGGTCATTGCACAACACCAGAAATGCCCTCTGATCTGCAAA
AGACGTGAATATCTGTTCAGACACCCATATCCACTCTGTTCCACACAGGTCAGAGGTTTGTCCAGGAGTT
CTTGACAGAGGTGTAAAAAGTACTCAAAAATTTTACTCAAGTGAAAGTACAAGTACTTAGGGAAAATTTT
ACTCAATTAAAAGTAAAAGTATCTGGCTAGAATCTTACTTGAGTAAAAGTAAAAAAGTACTCCATTAAAA
TTGTACTTGAGTATTAAGGAAGTAAAAGTAAAAGCAAGAAAGAAAACTAGAGATTCTTGTTTAAGCTTTT
AATCTCAAAAAACATTAAATGAAATGCATACAAGGTTTTATCCTGCTTTAGAACTGTTTGTATTTAATTA
TCAAACTATAAGACAGACAATCTAATGCCAGTACACGCTACTCAAAGTTGTAAAACCTCAGATTTAACTT
CAGTAGAAGCTGATTCTCAAAATTGTTAGTGTCAAGCCTAGCTCTTTTGGGGCTGAAAAGCAATCCTGCA
GTGCTGAAAAGCCTCTCACAGGCAGCCGATGCGGGAAGAGGTGTATTAGTCTTGATAGAGAGGCTGCAAA
TAGCAGGAAACGTGAGCAGAGACTCCCTGGTGTCTGAAACACAGGCCAGATGGGCCCTCGAGCAGGAAAC
AGCTATGACCATGATTACGCCAAGCTATCAACTTTGTATAGAAAAGTTGGCTCCGAATTCGCCCTTAAAA
CTCGAGAGTTTGACTTGGGTTGATTATAGCAAATAGTGGAACACAAACAGATTTTGAAATATTCTTGCAA
ATTTATTTATTAAATCCATTCAAATATTGTCATTTTTTGTACTGTGTAATTTATATTGATTTGCTCATAC
AATATTTACATTTCGCTTAAACAATACACTATTATTTATATTTAAAAATAGCTATATATAAATCAAATGT
ATAGCTCTTTTTTACACAATTAATCAAAGCTAAAATATTTGTCACACAAATACAGTAAGCCACTTCACAA
TGATATCTTCAAAATCTGTGCTTGACTGAATCATTTCATTTATTGTTTTGTAATTCACATTATACCTTAC
GTTCTCCAGGCACAGTTTGAATTGTTGATAAATGAAGATAATACATCTGATTTAATTAGTCTCCTTTGTT
TATAATAACTTTAATCTAATTTGATAGTAATAATTCCAGCAATACATCCATTACAATAAAAATCGCTTTT
TTATTTTGCACATTAGTTTGCCGGTATTTGTTTAAAGTTTCACCATACTTTTAAATCATGTGCTATTTGA
AAAGGGCTGTTATGACTGGAATTAAATGTTTTTTTTTATATCAGTGTTTTAGATTGAAGTACAATATTTA
TAGGTAAAATTCACCAGCATATGCTTAAAGATAGCCATGCTCCAGGTCCTTGTGTCCTTCTAAGGTCTGT
TTGTGGTTTAAGCTGTTTGTTGACACACGCTTGTCTTCTCCATTTTTCTGTGAAGTTATTGTCAGTTTAT
TGCACACTGGGTTGCATTAAGCTGCAGTTTTTTCACAACAGTTTTCCACATTGTAACAGTCAGTCTCCAA
ATTATTCCATCAGTCCTCAAATTTAGTCATTTGAGGCCATGAAAACACTTAAAACTACATGAAGGTAGTT
TGGCATTAGGTTTTAGACTTGTTCTTGTTTGGCATATTGCAACCTGTGTAAAAATGATTTGATTTTTATT
TTTTTTTTTTTTTTTTCAGAAAGAAACGGTCCAAAAAGAGTTATGTGAACATTTATCCATGTGTTTAATG
TTTTTTAAATTAAAAAAAAACATTTTTATTAAACCACTTGTGACTAAACCTTTTTTAGTTATTCTATTTT
GTGACGAGTCTGAATGGCCAAAGTACTCTTGAATCCAAAATCTTTATAGTAAAATGTTTAATCTTACTTG
CAGTGTTGGGTATAATTTGTAACAAAGTTGAATTCCATATCTGCTGAGTGAAAAAGTAAAGTAAGAGATT
GCTGTAAATATTTAGGTTATTTATTTATTAATACAATATAGAAAGTAACAAAACACAATGTAAAAAATCA
ATAAAGAAAGTAAATATTAAAAGTAATGATAAACTAATGATGTAAACAATATTAGCAACAAAGTTTGTAC
AATTCAGGGAGGGTAAAGAATTTCACCTAATAGTCAAACTCTGTATTAAATAATATAAAATCTTTGTTCT
TAGTCTGAAGAGGAGACTGTGAGAGAAAGCTTACTGGTTGTTAAATTAGAAAATTTGTAACTTGCAGATT
AAAATGATTTAAATAATTTTATAAAGGCCATGTTTGAAACAAATGTAAAAACATAATAAATGTTAAGAAT
TTCAGATATTGAGATTTTACAATTTAAAAAAAGCAATAAAGTAATAGCAGAGACCTACACTCTTAAAGTA
AATTACCCAACTCTGCTTACTAGTAACTTTTGGAATAGTTACTAGTATCCATTGAACAAATACTAGAATC
TAATTAAATTGTGTGAGTGTCCAATGAAAAGATTCTTGTATTTAAAACAGTACCAGTATCTATATATGTA
CAAAATTTAGTGCTAGCAAAATGCAAATAAATACTACTGCATATAATGGATTGCATTGTAAATCGACTCG
CCATAATACATTTATTTCCTATTTTTACTTTTAACAAAAAATAAGTTCACTGAGTATTTCATGTCATTAA
ATCGCATTAAACCTCTTGCATGCTTTATGTACACTAGTGCAGTTCGCTAAATGACCACCGGTGTCACTAA
TAACACGATCGTTTCTGAATTCTGCATTAAACGCCATTTATACGTTGCTCTTATTAGTAAACAATTTCTC
CATCATGAGCTCGACCAGTATTGCATATTTCATCCTCTTAAATCCAGAGTTGTTTCTTTTAATCACTTTC
TCTTCATGATAAAAGCAGTTTTTGGTTTTCAGAAGTTTACAACAAACCCAGTCAGTTATTGCCTCAGCAA
ACACTGGAGCAACTGCACACTTGTGAAAAGCTTCTTGCGAAACACAAACCTTTCTCTGGACTTATAAATA
AAGGCATTCAGCAGCTCCACCATACACCTCCACTGGTCTTGATAAAGGGATCCTTTAAGGGCGAATTCGA
CCCAAGTTTGTACAAAAAAGCAGGCTTGTAAAACGACGGCCAGTGAGCGCGCGTAATACGACTCACTATA
GGGCGAATTGGGTACCGGGCCCCCCCTCGAGGAATTCGGCATGGTGAGCAAGGGCGAGGAGCTGTTCACC
GGGGTGGTGCCCATCCTGGTCGAGCTGGACGGCGACGTAAACGGCCACAAGTTCAGCGTGTCCGGCGAGG
GCGAGGGCGATGCCACCTACGGCAAGCTGACCCTGAAGTTCATCTGCACCACCGGCAAGCTGCCCGTGCC
CTGGCCCACCCTCGTGACCACCCTGGGCTACGGCCTGCAGTGCTTCGCCCGCTACCCCGACCACATGAAG
CAGCACGACTTCTTCAAGTCCGCCATGCCCGAAGGCTACGTCCAGGAGCGCACCATCTTCTTCAAGGACG
ACGGCAACTACAAGACCCGCGCCGAGGTGAAGTTCGAGGGCGACACCCTGGTGAACCGCATCGAGCTGAA
GGGCATCGACTTCAAGGAGGACGGCAACATCCTGGGGCACAAGCTGGAGTACAACTACAACAGCCACAAC
GTCTATATCACCGCCGACAAGCAGAAGAACGGCATCAAGGCCAACTTCAAGATCCGCCACAACATCGAGG
ACGGCGGCGTGCAGCTCGCCGACCACTACCAGCAGAACACCCCCATCGGCGACGGCCCCGTGCTGCTGCC
CGACAACCACTACCTGAGCTACCAGTCCGCCCTGAGCAAAGACCCCAACGAGAAGCGCGATCACATGGTC
CTGCTGGAGTTCGTGACCGCCGCCCTCGAGAAAGAGAAAGAGCGGCCAGAGATTTCTCTCCCTTCAGATT
TTGAACACACAATTCATGTCGGTTTTGATGCTGTCACAGGGGAGTTTACGGGAATGCCAGAGCAGTGGGC
CCGCTTGCTTCAGACATCAAATATCACTAAGTCGGAGCAGAAGAAAAACCCGCAGGCTGTTCTGGATGTG
TTGGAGTTTTACAACTCGAAGAAGACATCCAACAGCCAGAAATACATGAGCTTTACAGATAAGTCAGCTT
CCGGAGGTGGAACCGGTGGTGGAGGTACCATGCAGGCCATCAAGTGTGTGGTGGTGGGAGACGGAGCTGT
AGGTAAAACTTGCCTACTGATCAGTTACACAACCAATGCATTTCCTGGAGAATATATCCCTACTGTCTTT
GACAATTATTCTGCCAATGTTATGGTAGATGGAAAACCGGTGAATCTGGGCTTATGGGATACAGCTGGAC
AAGAAGATTATGACAGATTACGCCCCCTATCCTATCCGCAAACAGATGTGTTCTTAATTTGCTTTTCCCT
TGTGAGTCCTGCATCATTTGAAAATGTCCGTGCAAAGTGGTATCCTGAGGTGCGGCACCACTGTCCCAAC
ACTCCCATCATCCTAGTGGGAACTAAACTTGATCTTAGGGATGATAAAGACACGATCGAGAAACTGAAGG
AGAAGAAGCTGACTCCCATCACCTATCCGCAGGGTCTAGCCATGGCTAAGGAGATTGGTGCTGTAAAATA
CCTGGAGTGCTCGGCGCTCACACAGCGAGGCCTCAAGACAGTGTTTGACGAAGCGATCCGAGCAGTCCGC
GGCCGCATGGTGAGCAAGGGCGAGGAGCTGTTCACCGGGGTGGTGCCCATCCTGGTCGAGCTGGACGGCG
ACGTAAACGGCCACAAGTTCAGCGTGTCCGGCGAGGGCGAGGGCGATGCCACCTACGGCAAGCTGACCCT
GAAGTTCATCTGCACCACCGGCAAGCTGCCCGTGCCCTGGCCCACCCTCGTGACCACCCTGACCTGGGGC
GTGCAGTGCTTCAGCCGCTACCCCGACCACATGAAGCAGCACGACTTCTTCAAGTCCGCCATGCCCGAAG
GCTACGTCCAGGAGCGCACCATCTTCTTCAAGGACGACGGCAACTACAAGACCCGCGCCGAGGTGAAGTT
CGAGGGCGACACCCTGGTGAACCGCATCGAGCTGAAGGGCATCGACTTCAAGGAGGACGGCAACATCCTG
GGGCACAAGCTGGAGTACAACTACATCAGCCACAACGTCTATATCACCGCCGACAAGCAGAAGAACGGCA
TCAAGGCCAACTTCAAGATCCGCCACAACATCGAGGACGGCAGCGTGCAGCTCGCCGACCACTACCAGCA
GAACACCCCCATCGGCGACGGCCCCGTGCTGCTGCCCGACAACCACTACTTGAGCACCCAGTCCGCCCTG
AGCAAAGACCCCAACGAGAAGCGCGATCACATGGTCCTGCTGGAGTTCGTGACCGCCGCCGGGATCACTC
TCGGCATGGACGAGCTGGGCCGCTCTAGAAAGATGAGCAAAGATGGTAAAAAGAAGAAAAAGAAGTCAAA
GACAAAGTGTGTAATTATGTAAGCGGCCGCGGTGGAGCTCCAGCTTTTGTTCCCTTTAGTGAGGGTTAAT
TGCGCGCTTGGCGTAATCATGGTCATAGCACCCAGCTTTCTTGTACAAAGTTGAGATCTATAATTCACTG
GCCGTCGTTTTACGGTACCATCGATGATGATCCAGACATGATAAGATACATTGATGAGTTTGGACAAACC
ACAACTAGAATGCAGTGAAAAAAATGCTTTATTTGTGAAATTTGTGATGCTATTGCTTTATTTGTAACCA
TTATAAGCTGCAATAAACAAGTTAACAACAACAATTGCATTCATTTTATGTTTCAGGTTCAGGGGGAGGT
GTGGGAGGTTTTTTAAAGCAAGTAAAACCTCTACAAATGTGGTATGGCTGATTATGATCCTCTAGATCCC
TTGGGTAGCAGCGAAGTCGAGGCATTTCTGTCCTGGCTGGTCTAGAGGTCTCTCAGGTTTAAAAAAAGCA
CCGACTCGGTGCCACTTTTTCAAGTTGATAACGGACTAGCCTTATTTAAACTTGCTATGCTGTTTCCAGC
ATAGCTCTTAAACACAGGGTCTCGCATTGGCCCGAACTAGGAGCCTGGAGAACTGCTATATAAACCCGGG
ACTTCTGGGTATGTTTCTGCCATGTGGTAAGTGGATAAACCTACTTATTCAACTCATTTACCTCAAACAT
GACAGTAAACCTCTTCGGGGCAAACCTGCAAACGCTTAAAACCTTCAAAGTTTGAAACCAGCAGTTTTGT
AGAGGTTTACCGTAGTATTTTTGAACTGTAAAGCATATGCAGAGGAAGCTGGTTTTAGGCTTGTGTGATT
GGATGAGTTCTTCTGTGACGTAACTGATCTTTTGTCCTCGTGTCCTTCGCCTTCCCCCACAGGCATGCGC
GGACCTTCCCCCGCCGCAGACCAGAGGACAACATGCTCAGACGCCAGCAAACGGCCCATCGAAACATTCA
CAGACTCTCGGATTGGAGAGACCGGGCCCGAGGTCTCTGACTAAAAAAGCACCGACTCGGTGCCACTTTT
TCAAGTTGATAACGGACTAGCCTTATTTAAACTTGCTATGCTGTTTCCAGCATAGCTCTTAAACGGGACT
CTGGGATACAGCCCGAACCAAGAGCTGGAGGGAGAGCTATATATACCAGGGACTTCTGGGTATGTTTTTG
GGAGGTGGTGAGTGACTAAACCACTTATTCAGCTCCCTTAGATCAAGTCTGACCCTATATCATGGTGACA
TAAACCTGCAAACTGATAAAACCTGAAGGATCTCAAATCCAGAGTTTGTGTGAGGGATTACCGTGGTAAT
TTTCAAACTGTAAAGCATATGCAAAATTATCTGGTCTTGGCTTGAGTGATTGGGTGTCTCGGTGTGATGC
AGGGACGTTTTCAGTGACGTGTCCTTCTCCCTCCCCCACAGGCATGCGCAGAACATTTCCCCCCTCCTTG
AAGACCAGAACAAAAGACGCCGAGAGCAGGAAACTCGTCTTACTGAATGACCGAGGCTGGAGAAATCGAC
CCTAGGCAACTTTATTATACATAGTTGATAATTCACTGGCCGTCGTTTTACGGTACCATCGATGATGATC
CAGACATGATAAGATACATTGATGAGTTTGGACAAACCACAACTAGAATGCAGTGAAAAAAATGCTTTAT
TTGTGAAATTTGTGATGCTATTGCTTTATTTGTAACCATTATAAGCTGCAATAAACAAGTTAACAACAAC
AATTGCATTCATTTTATGTTTCAGGTTCAGGGGGAGGTGTGGGAGGTTTTTTAAAGCAAGTAAAACCTCT
ACAAATGTGGTATGGCTGATTATGATCCTCTAGATCAGATCTGCGAAGATACGGCCACGGGTGCTCTTGA
TCCTGTGGCTGATTTTGGACTGTGCTGCTCGCAGCTGCTGATGAATCACATACTTCCTCCATTTTCTTCC
ACTGATTGACTGTTATAATTTCCCTAATTTCCAGGTCAAGGTGCTGTGCATTGTGGTAATAGATGTGACA
TGACGTCACTTCCAAAGGACCAATGAACATGTCTGACCAATTTCATATAATGTGAAAACGATTTTCATAG
GCAGAATAAATAACATTTAAATTAAACTGGGCATCAGCGCAATTCAATTGGTTTGGTAATAGCAAGGGAA
AATAGAATGAAGTGATCTCCAAAAAATAAGTACTTTTTGACTGTAAATAAAATTGTAAGGAGTAAAAAGT
ACTTTTTTTTCTAAAAAAATGTAATTAAGTAAAAGTAAAAGTATTGATTTTTAATTGTACTCAAGTAAAG
TAAAAATCCCCAAAAATAATACTTAAGTACAGTAATCAAGTAAAATTACTCAAGTACTTTACACCTCTGG
TTCTTGACCCCCTACCTTCAGCAAGCCCAGCAGATCCACTAGTTCTAGAGCGGCCGCCACCGCGGTGGAG
CTCCAGCTTTTGTTCCCTTTAGTGAGGGTTAATTGCGCGCTTGGCGTAATCATGGTCATAGCTGTTTCCT
GTGTGAAATTGTTATCCGCTCACAATTCCACACAACATACGAGCCGGAAGCATAAAGTGTAAAGCCTGGG
GTGCCTAATGAGTGAGCTAACTCACATTAATTGCGTTGCGCTCACTGCCCGCTTTCCAGTCGGGAAACCT
GTCGTGCCAGCTGCATTAATGAATCGGCCAACGCGCGGGGAGAGGCGGTTTGCGTATTGGGCGCTCTTCC
GCTTCCTCGCTCACTGACTCGCTGCGCTCGGTCGTTCGGCTGCGGCGAGCGGTATCAGCTCACTCAAAGG
CGGTAATACGGTTATCCACAGAATCAGGGGATAACGCAGGAAAGAACATGTGAGCAAAAGGCCAGCAAAA
GGCCAGGAACCGTAAAAAGGCCGCGTTGCTGGCGTTTTTCCATAGGCTCCGCCCCCCTGACGAGCATCAC
AAAAATCGACGCTCAAGTCAGAGGTGGCGAAACCCGACAGGACTATAAAGATACCAGGCGTTTCCCCCTG
GAAGCTCCCTCGTGCGCTCTCCTGTTCCGACCCTGCCGCTTACCGGATACCTGTCCGCCTTTCTCCCTTC
GGGAAGCGTGGCGCTTTCTCATAGCTCACGCTGTAGGTATCTCAGTTCGGTGTAGGTCGTTCGCTCCAAG
CTGGGCTGTGTGCACGAACCCCCCGTTCAGCCCGACCGCTGCGCCTTATCCGGTAACTATCGTCTTGAGT
CCAACCCGGTAAGACACGACTTATCGCCACTGGCAGCAGCCACTGGTAACAGGATTAGCAGAGCGAGGTA
TGTAGGCGGTGCTACAGAGTTCTTGAAGTGGTGGCCTAACTACGGCTACACTAGAAGAACAGTATTTGGT
ATCTGCGCTCTGCTGAAGCCAGTTACCTTCGGAAAAAGAGTTGGTAGCTCTTGATCCGGCAAACAAACCA
CCGCTGGTAGCGGTGGTTTTTTTGTTTGCAAGCAGCAGATTACGCGCAGAAAAAAAGGATCTCAAGAAGA
TCCTTTGATCTTTTCTACGGGGTCTGACGCTCAGTGGAACGAAAACTCACGTTAAGGCATTTTGGTCATG
AGATTATCAAAAAGGATCTTCACCTAGATCCTTTTAAATTAAAAATGAAGTTTTAAATCAATCTAAAGTA
TATATGAGTAAACTTGGTCTGACAGTTACCAATGCTTAATCAGTGAGGCACCTATCTCAGCGATCTGTCT
ATTTCGTTCATCCATAGTTGCCTGACTCCCCGTCGTGTAGATAACTACGATACGGGAGGGCTTACCATCT
GGCCCCAGTGCTGCAATGATACCGCGAGACCCACGCTCACCGGCTCCAGATTTATCAGCAATAAACCAGC
CAGCCGGAAGGGCCGAGCGCAGAAGTGGTCCTGCAACTTTATCCGCCTCCATCCAGTCTATTAATTGTTG
CCGGGAAGCTAGAGTAAGTAGTTCGCCAGTTAATAGTTTGCGCAACGTTGTTGCCATTGCTACAGGCATC
GTGGTGTCACGCTCGTCGTTTGGTATGGCTTCATTCAGCTCCGGTTCCCAACGATCAAGGCGAGTTACAT
GATCCCCCATGTTGTGCAAAAAAGCGGTTAGCTCCTTCGGTCCTCCGATCGTTGTCAGAAGTAAGTTGGC
CGCAGTGTTATCACTCATGGTTATGGCAGCACTGCATAATTCTCTTACTGTCATGCCATCCGTAAGATGC
TTTTCTGTGACTGGTGAGTACTCAACCAAGTCATTCTGAGAATAGTGTATGCGGCGACCGAGTTGCTCTT
GCCCGGCGTCAATACGGGATAATACCGCGCCACATAGCAGAACTTTAAAAGTGCTCATCATTGGAAAACG
TTCTTCGGGGCGAAAACTCTCAAGGATCTTACCGCTGTTGAGATCCAGTTCGATGTAACCCACTCGTGCA
CCCAACTGATCTTCAGCATCTTTTACTTTCACCAGCGTTTCTGGGTGAGCAAAAACAGGAAGGCAAAATG
CCGCAAAAAAGGGAATAAGGGCGACACGGAAATGTTGAATACTCATACTCTTCCTTTTTCAATATTATTG
AAGCATTTATCAGGGTTATTGTCTCATGAGCGGATACATATTTGAATGTATTTAGAAAAATAAACAAATA
GGGGTTCCGCGCACATTTCCCCGAAAAGTG
Features (pLannotate 1.2.2; 32 found; start..end, strand, type, name):
      7..228     -  rep_origin     M13 ori (fragment) (sequence partly withheld): M13 bacteriophage origin of replication; arrow indicates direction of (+) strand synthesis
    228..515     +  CDS            tyr (fragment) (sequence partly withheld): TYRO_ORYLA - Also known as tyro. Experimental evidence at transcript level: Swiss-Prot protein existence level 2. This is a copper-containing oxidase that functions in the formation of pigments such as melanins and other polyphenolic compounds. From Oryzias latipes (Japanese rice fish) (Japanese killifish).
   1097..1117    +  protein_bind   attB4: mutant version of attB; core recombination site for the Gateway® BP reaction BP Clonase™
   3521..3541    +  protein_bind   attB1: mutant version of attB; core recombination site for the Gateway® BP reaction BP Clonase™
   3544..3564    -  CDS            lacZα (fragment): LacZα fragment of β-galactosidase; lacZ fragment
   3572..3590    +  promoter       T7 promoter: promoter for bacteriophage T7 RNA polymerase
   3599..3620    -  misc_feature   MCS (fragment): pBluescript multiple cloning site
   3635..4312    +  CDS            (3-F)Tyr-EGFP: (3-F)Tyr-EGFP is a basic (constitutively fluorescent) green fluorescent protein published in 2004, derived from Aequorea victoria.
   4319..4567    +  CDS            PAK1 (fragment): PAK1_BOVIN - Experimental evidence at protein level: Swiss-Prot protein existence level 1. Protein kinase involved in intracellular signaling pathways downstream of integrins and receptor-type kinases that plays an important role in cytoskeleton dynamics, in cell adhesion, migration, proliferation, apoptosis, mitosis, and in vesicle-mediated transport processes. Can directly phosphorylate BAD and protects cells against apoptosis. Activated by interaction with CDC42 and RAC1. Functions as GTPase effector that links the Rho-related GTPases CDC42 and RAC1 to the JNK MAP kinase pathway. Phosphoryl
   4598..5126    +  CDS            Rac1 (fragment): human Rac family small GTPase 1
   5135..5845    +  CDS            ECFP: ECFP is a basic (constitutively fluorescent) cyan fluorescent protein published in 1996, derived from Aequorea victoria. It has low acid sensitivity.
   5857..5920    +  CDS            K-Ras (fragment): human small GTPase proto-oncoprotein
   5951..5969    -  promoter       T3 promoter: promoter for bacteriophage T3 RNA polymerase
   5998..6019    -  protein_bind   attB2 (fragment): mutant version of attB; recombination site for the Gateway® BP reaction BP Clonase™
   6031..6051    +  CDS            lacZα (fragment): LacZα fragment of β-galactosidase; lacZ fragment
   6067..6201    -  polyA_signal   SV40 poly(A) signal: SV40 polyadenylation signal
   6224..6307    -  CDS            large T antigen (fragment): large T antigen from SV40 (simian virus 40)
   6386..6453    -  misc_RNA       tracrRNA (fragment): trans-activating CRISPR RNA for the Streptococcus pyogenes CRISPR/Cas9 system
   6927..6994    -  misc_RNA       tracrRNA (fragment): trans-activating CRISPR RNA for the Streptococcus pyogenes CRISPR/Cas9 system
   7445..7465    -  protein_bind   attB3: mutant version of attB; core recombination site for the Gateway® BP reaction BP Clonase™
   7469..7489    +  CDS            lacZα (fragment): LacZα fragment of β-galactosidase; lacZ fragment
   7505..7639    -  polyA_signal   SV40 poly(A) signal: SV40 polyadenylation signal
   7662..7745    -  CDS            large T antigen (fragment): large T antigen from SV40 (simian virus 40)
   8311..8351    -  misc_feature   MCS (fragment): pBluescript multiple cloning site
   8364..8382    -  promoter       T3 promoter: promoter for bacteriophage T3 RNA polymerase
   8427..8443    -  protein_bind   lac operator: The lac repressor binds to the lac operator to inhibit transcription in E. coli. This inhibition can be relieved by adding lactose or isopropyl-β-D-thiogalactopyranoside (IPTG). lac repressor encoded by lacI
   8451..8481    -  promoter       lac promoter: promoter for the E. coli lac operon
   8496..8517    -  protein_bind   CAP binding site: CAP binding activates transcription in the presence of cAMP. E. coli catabolite activator protein
   8530..8622    -  CDS            lacI (fragment): lac repressor; lacI; The lac repressor binds to the lac operator to inhibit transcription in E. coli. This inhibition can be relieved by adding lactose or isopropyl-β-D-thiogalactopyranoside (IPTG).
   8805..9393    -  rep_origin     ori: high-copy-number ColE1/pMB1/pBR322/pUC origin of replication
   9564..10424   -  CDS            AmpR: β-lactamase; bla; confers resistance to ampicillin, carbenicillin, and related antibiotics
  10425..10529   -  promoter       AmpR promoter: bla
