[The description below was written by a language model from this plasmid's Addgene catalogue record and pLannotate feature annotations shown in this document.]
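Description:
Tol2-LyzC-RacFRET-U6ac-rac2 guides is a 10.5 kb zebrafish expression plasmid assembled by multisite Gateway cloning, as shown by the attB4, attB1, attB2 and attB3 sites that separate its modules. It is propagated in E. coli through a high-copy ColE1/pUC-type origin and selected with ampicillin (AmpR under its own bla promoter). A fragment of an M13/f1 origin and lac regulatory remnants from a pBluescript-type backbone are also present. The name indicates a Tol2 transposon vector for transposase-mediated genomic integration. The feature table does not annotate Tol2 arms explicitly, although a fragment matching medaka tyrosinase sits at one edge of the cassette.

The region between attB4 and attB1 is unannotated and corresponds in position to the LyzC promoter listed in the record, which per the stated purpose directs expression in neutrophils. Downstream, between attB1 and attB2, lies the RacFRET (Raichu-Rac1) biosensor. It is a single-chain fusion of a GFP-family variant (auto-annotated as an EGFP derivative), a PAK1 fragment that binds active Rac/Cdc42, human Rac1, ECFP and a short K-Ras C-terminal segment that typically provides membrane targeting, followed by an SV40 polyadenylation signal. When Rac1 is GTP-loaded it binds the PAK1 domain, bringing the two fluorophores together and changing FRET.

The attB2–attB3 segment carries two Cas9 guide RNA scaffolds, corresponding to the two rac2-targeting guides. According to the construct name these are driven by zebrafish U6a and U6c promoters, which are not annotated. No Cas9 is annotated, so it is presumably supplied separately, which the record does not detail. The stated use is imaging active Rac in a neutrophil-specific Rac2 knockout background.
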