Addgene plasmid #168248: Tol2-LyzC-RacFRET-U6ac-rac2 guides
Purpose: "label active Rac under Rac2 neutrophil-specific knockout background"
Depositing lab: Qing Deng. Depositing organization: Purdue University. Publication: A robust and flexible CRISPR/Cas9-based system for neutrophil-specific gene inactivation in zebrafish. Wang Y, Hsu AY, Walton EM, Park SJ, Syahirah R, Wang T, Zhou W, Ding C, Lemke AP, Zhang G, Tobin DM, Deng Q. J Cell Sci. 2021 Apr 15;134(8). pii: 237799. doi: 10.1242/jcs.258574. Epub 2021 Apr 22. PubMed 33722979.
Backbone
  Vector backbone: pME-GFP
  Modifications to backbone: remove GFP and add RacFRET
  Vector type: Zebrafish expression
Growth in bacteria
  Bacterial resistance: Ampicillin, 100 μg/mL
  Growth temperature: 37°C
  Growth strain: DH5alpha
  Copy number: Unknown
Gene/Insert
  Gene/Insert name: RacFRET
  gRNA/shRNA sequence: gggccaatgcgagaccctgt/gggctgtatcccagagtccc
  Promoter: LyzC
  Cloning method: Gateway Cloning
  Sequencing primers: 5′ GGTCGACTCGCCACCATGGTGAGCAAGGGCGAGG; 3′ CTCCACCGCGGCCGCTTACATAATTACACACTTTGTC
Terms and licenses: Academic/Nonprofit Terms; Industry Terms: Not Available to Industry
Depositor comments: Reference for the RacFRET (Raichu-Rac1) element: D. L. Graham, P. N. Lowe, and P. A. Chalk. A method to measure the interaction of Rac/Cdc42 with their binding partners using fluorescence resonance energy transfer between mutants of green fluorescent protein. Anal.Biochem. 296:208-217, 2001.
How to cite: Tol2-LyzC-RacFRET-U6ac-rac2 guides was a gift from Qing Deng (Addgene plasmid # 168248 ; http://n2t.net/addgene:168248 ; RRID:Addgene_168248)
